Addgene plasmid #177604: pEcH6IF3
Purpose: Expresses His tagged IF3 in Escherichia coli cells
Depositing lab: Kambiz Hamadani. Depositing organization: California State University, San Marcos.
Backbone
  Vector backbone: 2BT
  Vector type: Bacterial Expression
Growth in bacteria
  Bacterial resistance: Ampicillin, 100 μg/mL
  Growth temperature: 37°C
  Growth strain: DH5alpha
  Copy number: High Copy
Gene/Insert
  Gene/Insert name: Initiation Factor 3
  Species: Escherichia coli
  Entrez Gene: infC (a.k.a. b1718, ECK1716, fit, srjA)
  Tag / fusion protein: Hexahistidine (N terminal on backbone)
  Cloning method: Ligation Independent Cloning
Terms and licenses: Academic/Nonprofit Terms; Industry Terms: Not Available to Industry
How to cite: pEcH6IF3 was a gift from Kambiz Hamadani (Addgene plasmid # 177604 ; http://n2t.net/addgene:177604 ; RRID:Addgene_177604)
