[The description below was written by a language model from this plasmid's Addgene catalogue record and pLannotate feature annotations shown in this document.]
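Description:
pEcH6IF3 is a bacterial expression plasmid built on the 2BT backbone, a ligation-independent cloning vector of the pET/pBR322 lineage, for producing His-tagged translation initiation factor 3 (IF3, the infC gene product) of Escherichia coli in E. coli cells. The 5,330 nt plasmid replicates from a ColE1/pMB1-type origin and is selected with ampicillin through a β-lactamase gene driven by its own bla promoter. The catalogue lists it as high copy, although the annotation also detects the pBR322 bom mobility region and the rop gene, which normally moderates copy number. Two fragments of the tetracycline efflux gene and its promoter flank the expression cassette. These are non-functional remnants of the pBR322 ancestor, interrupted by the insertion of the T7 cassette, so tetracycline resistance should not be expected.

The expression unit runs from a T7 promoter through the efficient phage T7 gene 10 ribosome binding site into an open reading frame encoding an N-terminal hexahistidine tag, a sequence annotated as a partial TEV protease recognition site, and then the infC coding sequence, with a T7 terminator downstream. A short match to a gene 10-derived solubility tag lies between the insert and the terminator and is probably vector-derived sequence rather than part of the expressed protein. Transcription requires T7 RNA polymerase, so expression needs a host strain that supplies it. No lac operator or lacI gene appears in the feature table. The His tag allows metal-affinity purification, and the TEV site, if intact, would allow tag removal. IF3 binds the 30S ribosomal subunit and favours dissociated subunits for initiation, so the purified protein would suit in vitro translation studies, though the record states only the expression purpose.
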