Features (pLannotate 1.2.2; 16 found; start..end, strand, type, name):
    131..235     +  promoter       AmpR promoter: bla
    236..1096    +  CDS            AmpR: β-lactamase; bla; confers resistance to ampicillin, carbenicillin, and related antibiotics
   1267..1855    +  rep_origin     ori: high-copy-number ColE1/pMB1/pBR322/pUC origin of replication
   2041..2180    -  misc_feature   bom: basis of mobility region from pBR322
   2282..2473    -  CDS            rop: Rop protein, which maintains plasmids at low copy number; rop
   2490..2870    +  CDS            YPB1_ECOLX: Protein predicted: Swiss-Prot protein existence level 4. From Escherichia coli.
   3112..4012    -  CDS            TcR (fragment): tetracycline efflux protein; tet; confers resistance to tetracycline
   4034..4052    +  promoter       T7 promoter: promoter for bacteriophage T7 RNA polymerase
   4141..4163    +  RBS            RBS: efficient ribosome binding site from bacteriophage T7 gene 10 (Olins and Rangwala, 1989)
   4183..4200    +  CDS            6xHis: 6xHis affinity tag
   4201..4217    +  CDS            TEV site (fragment): tobacco etch virus (TEV) protease recognition and cleavage site
   4228..4764    +  CDS            infC (sequence withheld): IF3_ECOLI - Also known as fit, srjA. Experimental evidence at protein level: Swiss-Prot protein existence level 1. One of the essential components for the initiation of protein synthesis.IF-3 binds to the 30S ribosomal subunit and shifts the equilibrum between 70S ribosomes and their 50S and 30S subunits in favor of the free subunits, thus enhancing the availability of 30S subunits on which protein synthesis initiation begins. From Escherichia coli (strain K12).
   4850..4899    +  CDS            SET1 (fragment): solubility-enhancement tag derived from T7 phage gene 10B
   4907..4954    +  terminator     T7 terminator: transcription terminator for bacteriophage T7 RNA polymerase
   4980..5272    -  CDS            TcR (fragment): tetracycline efflux protein; tet; confers resistance to tetracycline
   5320..18      -  promoter       tet promoter (across the origin): E. coli promoter for tetracycline efflux protein gene
>Addgene plasmid #177604 | pEcH6IF3 | addgene full sequence | sequence record 351517 | Addgene NGS Result
TCGATGATAAGCTGTCAAACATGAGAATTCTTGAAGACGAAAGGGCCTCGTGATACGCCTATTTTTATAG
GTTAATGTCATGATAATAATGGTTTCTTAGACGTCAGGTGGCACTTTTCGGGGAAATGTGCGCGGAACCC
CTATTTGTTTATTTTTCTAAATACATTCAAATATGTATCCGCTCATGAGACAATAACCCTGATAAATGCT
TCAATAACATTGAAAAAGGAAGAGTATGAGTATTCAACATTTCCGTGTCGCCCTTATTCCCTTTTTTGCG
GCATTTTGCCTTCCTGTTTTTGCTCACCCAGAAACGCTGGTGAAAGTAAAAGATGCTGAAGATCAGTTGG
GTGCACGAGTGGGTTACATCGAACTGGATCTCAACAGCGGTAAGATCCTTGAGAGTTTTCGCCCCGAAGA
ACGTTTTCCAATGATGAGCACTTTTAAAGTTCTGCTATGTGGCGCGGTATTATCCCGTGTTGACGCCGGG
CAAGAGCAACTCGGTCGCCGCATACACTATTCTCAGAATGACTTGGTTGAGTACTCACCAGTCACAGAAA
AGCATCTTACGGATGGCATGACAGTAAGAGAATTATGCAGTGCTGCCATAACCATGAGTGATAACACTGC
GGCCAACTTACTTCTGACAACGATCGGAGGACCGAAGGAGCTAACCGCTTTTTTGCACAACATGGGGGAT
CATGTAACTCGCCTTGATCGTTGGGAACCGGAGCTGAATGAAGCCATACCAAACGACGAGCGTGACACCA
CGATGCCTGCAGCAATGGCAACAACGTTGCGCAAACTATTAACTGGCGAACTACTTACTCTAGCTTCCCG
GCAACAATTAATAGACTGGATGGAGGCGGATAAAGTTGCAGGACCACTTCTGCGCTCGGCCCTTCCGGCT
GGCTGGTTTATTGCTGATAAATCTGGAGCCGGTGAGCGTGGGTCTCGCGGTATCATTGCAGCACTGGGGC
CAGATGGTAAGCCCTCCCGTATCGTAGTTATCTACACGACGGGGAGTCAGGCAACTATGGATGAACGAAA
TAGACAGATCGCTGAGATAGGTGCCTCACTGATTAAGCATTGGTAACTGTCAGACCAAGTTTACTCATAT
ATACTTTAGATTGATTTAAAACTTCATTTTTAATTTAAAAGGATCTAGGTGAAGATCCTTTTTGATAATC
TCATGACCAAAATCCCTTAACGTGAGTTTTCGTTCCACTGAGCGTCAGACCCCGTAGAAAAGATCAAAGG
ATCTTCTTGAGATCCTTTTTTTCTGCGCGTAATCTGCTGCTTGCAAACAAAAAAACCACCGCTACCAGCG
GTGGTTTGTTTGCCGGATCAAGAGCTACCAACTCTTTTTCCGAAGGTAACTGGCTTCAGCAGAGCGCAGA
TACCAAATACTGTCCTTCTAGTGTAGCCGTAGTTAGGCCACCACTTCAAGAACTCTGTAGCACCGCCTAC
ATACCTCGCTCTGCTAATCCTGTTACCAGTGGCTGCTGCCAGTGGCGATAAGTCGTGTCTTACCGGGTTG
GACTCAAGACGATAGTTACCGGATAAGGCGCAGCGGTCGGGCTGAACGGGGGGTTCGTGCACACAGCCCA
GCTTGGAGCGAACGACCTACACCGAACTGAGATACCTACAGCGTGAGCTATGAGAAAGCGCCACGCTTCC
CGAAGGGAGAAAGGCGGACAGGTATCCGGTAAGCGGCAGGGTCGGAACAGGAGAGCGCACGAGGGAGCTT
CCAGGGGGAAACGCCTGGTATCTTTATAGTCCTGTCGGGTTTCGCCACCTCTGACTTGAGCGTCGATTTT
TGTGATGCTCGTCAGGGGGGCGGAGCCTATGGAAAAACGCCAGCAACGCGGCCTTTTTACGGTTCCTGGC
CTTTTGCTGGCCTTTTGCTCACATGTTCTTTCCTGCGTTATCCCCTGATTCTGTGGATAACCGTATTACC
GCCTTTGAGTGAGCTGATACCGCTCGCCGCAGCCGAACGACCGAGCGCAGCGAGTCAGTGAGCGAGGAAG
CGGAAGAGCGCCTGATGCGGTATTTTCTCCTTACGCATCTGTGCGGTATTTCACACCGCAATGGTGCACT
CTCAGTACAATCTGCTCTGATGCCGCATAGTTAAGCCAGTATACACTCCGCTATCGCTACGTGACTGGGT
CATGGCTGCGCCCCGACACCCGCCAACACCCGCTGACGCGCCCTGACGGGCTTGTCTGCTCCCGGCATCC
GCTTACAGACAAGCTGTGACCGTCTCCGGGAGCTGCATGTGTCAGAGGTTTTCACCGTCATCACCGAAAC
GCGCGAGGCAGCTGCGGTAAAGCTCATCAGCGTGGTCGTGAAGCGATTCACAGATGTCTGCCTGTTCATC
CGCGTCCAGCTCGTTGAGTTTCTCCAGAAGCGTTAATGTCTGGCTTCTGATAAAGCGGGCCATGTTAAGG
GCGGTTTTTTCCTGTTTGGTCACTGATGCCTCCGTGTAAGGGGGATTTCTGTTCATGGGGGTAATGATAC
CGATGAAACGAGAGAGGATGCTCACGATACGGGTTACTGATGATGAACATGCCCGGTTACTGGAACGTTG
TGAGGGTAAACAACTGGCGGTATGGATGCGGCGGGACCAGAGAAAAATCACTCAGGGTCAATGCCAGCGC
TTCGTTAATACAGATGTAGGTGTTCCACAGGGTAGCCAGCAGCATCCTGCGATGCAGATCCGGAACATAA
TGGTGCAGGGCGCTGACTTCCGCGTTTCCAGACTTTACGAAACACGGAAACCGAAGACCATTCATGTTGT
TGCTCAGGTCGCAGACGTTTTGCAGCAGCAGTCGCTTCACGTTCGCTCGCGTATCGGTGATTCATTCTGC
TAACCAGTAAGGCAACCCCGCCAGCCTAGCCGGGTCCTCAACGACAGGAGCACGATCATGCGCACCCGTG
GCCAGGACCCAACGCTGCCCGAGATGCGCCGCGTGCGGCTGCTGGAGATGGCGGACGCGATGGATATGTT
CTGCCAAGGGTTGGTTTGCGCATTCACAGTTCTCCGCAAGAATTGATTGGCTCCAATTCTTGGAGTGGTG
AATCCGTTAGCGAGGTGCCGCCGGCTTCCATTCAGGTCGAGGTGGCCCGGCTCCATGCACCGCGACGCAA
CGCGGGGAGGCAGACAAGGTATAGGGCGGCGCCTACAATCCATGCCAACCCGTTCCATGTGCTCGCCGAG
GCGGCATAAATCGCCGTGACGATCAGCGGTCCAATGATCGAAGTTAGGCTGGTAAGAGCCGCGAGCGATC
CTTGAAGCTGTCCCTGATGGTCGTCATCTACCTGCCTGGACAGCATGGCCTGCAACGCGGGCATCCCGAT
GCCGCCGGAAGCGAGAAGAATCATAATGGGGAAGGCCATCCAGCCTCGCGTCGCGAACGCCAGCAAGACG
TAGCCCAGCGCGTCGGCCGCCATGCCGGCGATAATGGCCTGCTTCTCGCCGAAACGTTTGGTGGCGGGAC
CAGTGACGAAGGCTTGAGCGAGGGCGTGCAAGATTCCGAATACCGCAAGCGACAGGCCGATCATCGTCGC
GCTCCAGCGAAAGCGGTCCTCGCCGAAAATGACCCAGAGCGCTGCCGGCACCTGTCCTACGAGTTGCATG
ATAAAGAAGACAGTCATAAGTGCGGCGACGATAGTCATGCCCCGCGCCCACCGGAAGGAGCTGACTGGGT
TGAAGGCTCTCAAGGGCATCGGTCGACGCTCTCCCTTATGCGACTCCTGCATTAGGAAGCAGCCCAGTAG
TAGGTTGAGGCCGTTGAGCACCGCCGCCGCAAGGAATGGTGCATGCAAGGAGATGGCGCCCAACAGTCCC
CCGGCCACGGGGCCTGCCACCATACCCACGCCGAAACAAGCGCTCATGAGCCCGAAGTGGCGAGCCCGAT
CTTCCCCATCGGTGATGTCGGCGATATAGGCGCCAGCAACCGCACCTGTGGCGCCGGTGATGCCGGCCAC
GATGCGTCCGGCGTAGAGGATCGAGATCTCGATCCCGCGAAATTAATACGACTCACTATAGGGAGACCAC
AACGGTTTCCCTCTAGTGCCGGCTCCGGAGAGCTCTTTAATTAAGCGGCCGCCCTGCAGGACTCGAGTTC
TAGAAATAATTTTGTTTAACTTTAAGAAGGAGATATACATATGAAATCTTCTCACCATCACCATCACCAT
GAAAACCTGTACTTCCAATCCAATGCA
[537 nt withheld, positions 4228-4764]
TAATAACATTGGAAGTGGATAACGGATCCGCGATCGCGGCGCGCCACCTGGTGGCCGGCCGGTACCACGC
GTGCGCGCTGATCCGGCTGCTAACAAAGCCCGAAAGGAAGCTGAGTTGGCTGCTGCCACCGCTGAGCAAT
AACTAGCATAACCCCTTGGGGCCTCTAAACGGGTCTTGAGGGGTTTTTTGCTGAAAGGAGGAACTATATC
CGGATATCCACAGGACGGGTGTGGTCGCCATGATCGCGTAGTCGATAGTGGCTCCAAGTAGCGAAGCGAG
CAGGACTGGGCGGCGGCCAAAGCGGTCGGACAGTGCTCCGAGAACGGGTGCGCATAGAAATTGCATCAAC
GCATATAGCGCTAGCAGCACGCCATAGTGACTGGCGATGCTGTCGGAATGGACGATATCCCGCAAGAGGC
CCGGCAGTACCGGCATAACCAAGCCTATGCCTACAGCATCCAGGGTGACGGTGCCGAGGATGACGATGAG
CGCATTGTTAGATTTCATACACGGTGCCTGACTGCGTTAGCAATTTAACTGTGATAAACTACCGCATTAA
AGCTTA
