>Addgene plasmid #177604 | pEcH6IF3 | depositor partial sequence | sequence record 344509 | E. coli Initiation Factor 3 cDNA insert
[540 nt withheld, positions 1-540]
TAA
